>Addgene plasmid #167161 | pYPQ141D-gRNA2.1 | addgene full sequence | sequence record 330817 | Addgene NGS Result
GCCACCCTCCGGGCCGTTGCTTCACAACGTTCAAATCCGCTCCCGGCGGATTTGTCCTACTCAGGAGAGC
GTTCACCGACAAACAACAGATAAAACGAAAGGCCCAGTCTTCCGACTGAGCCTTTCGTTTTATTTGATGC
CTGGCAGTTCCCTACTCTCGCGTTAACGCTTGCATGGATGTTTTCCCAGTCACGACGTTGTAAAACGACG
GCCAGTCTTAAGCTCGGGCCCAATAATGATTTTATTTTGACTGATAGTGACCTGTTCGTTGCAACAAATT
GATGAGCAATGCTTTTTTATAATGCCAACTTTGTATACAAAAGTTGCCCCATGGCGTTCCCTCTAGATAA
CGCAGGATCCTAAAGGGATCTTTAAACATACGAACAGATCACTTAAAGTTCTTCTGAAGCAACTTAAAGT
TATCAGGCATGCATGGATCTTGGAGGAATCAGATGTGCAGTCAGGGACCATAGCACAGGACAGGCGTCTT
CTACTGGTGCTACCAGCAAATGCTGGAAGCCGGGAACACTGGGTACGTTGGAAACCACGTGATGTGGAGT
AAGATAAACTGTAGGAGAAAAGCATTTCGTAGTGGGCCATGAAGCCTTTCAGGACATGTATTGCAGTATG
GGCCGGCCCATTACGCAATTGGACGACAACAAAGACTAGTATTAGTACCACCTCGGCTATCCACATAGAT
CAAAGCTGGTTTAAAAGAGTTGTGCAGATGATCCGTGGCAGAGACGAGATCTAGTCTGAGTCGACCGTCT
CTGTTTTAGAGCTAGAAATAGCAAGTTAAAATAAGGCTAGTCCGTTATCAACTTGAAAAAGTGGCACCGA
GTCGGTGCGGGAGCACATGAGGAATCACCCATGTGCGACTCCCACAGTCACTGGGGAGTCTTCCCTTTTT
TGTCCCTTCGAAGGGCAATTCTGCAGATATCCATCACACTGGCGGCCGCTCGAGGTCGAGGGTATCGATA
AGCTTGAATTCGACCCAGCTTTCTTGTACAAAGTTGGCATTATAAAAAATAATTGCTCATCAATTTGTTG
CAACGAACAGGTCACTATCAGTCAAAATAAAATCATTATTTGCCATCCAGCTGATATCCCCTATAGTGAG
TCGTATTACATGGTCATAGCATCCCCTATAGTGAGTCGTATTACATGGTCATAGCTGTTTCCTGGCAGCT
CTGGCCCGTGTCTCAAAATCTCTGATGTTACATTGCACAAGATAAAAATATATCATCATGCCTCCTCTGG
ACCAGCCAGGACAGAAATGCCTCGACTTCGCTGCTACCCAAGGTTGCCGGGTGACGCACACCGTGGAAAC
GGATGAAGGCACGAACCCAGTGGACATAAGCCTGTTCGGTTCGTAAGCTGTAATGCAAGTAGCGTATGCG
CTCACGCAACTGGTCCAGAACCTTGACCGAACGCAGCGGTGGTAACGGCGCAGTGGCGGTTTTCATGGCT
TGTTATGACTGTTTTTTTGGGGTACAGTCTATGCCTCGGGCATCCAAGCAGCAAGCGCGTTACGCCGTGG
GTCGATGTTTGATGTTATGGAGCAGCAACGATGTTACGCAGCAGGGCAGTCGCCCTAAAACAAAGTTAAA
CATTATGAGGGAAGCGGTGATCGCCGAAGTATCGACTCAACTATCAGAGGTAGTTGGCGTCATCGAGCGC
CATCTCGAACCGACGTTGCTGGCCGTACATTTGTACGGCTCCGCAGTGGATGGCGGCCTGAAGCCACACA
GTGATATTGATTTGCTGGTTACGGTGACCGTAAGGCTTGATGAAACAACGCGGCGAGCTTTGATCAACGA
CCTTTTGGAAACTTCGGCTTCCCCTGGAGAGAGCGAGATTCTCCGCGCTGTAGAAGTCACCATTGTTGTG
CACGACGACATCATTCCGTGGCGTTATCCAGCTAAGCGCGAACTGCAATTTGGAGAATGGCAGCGCAATG
ACATTCTTGCAGGTATCTTCGAGCCAGCCACGATCGACATTGATCTGGCTATCTTGCTGACAAAAGCAAG
AGAACATAGCGTTGCCTTGGTAGGTCCAGCGGCGGAGGAACTCTTTGATCCGGTTCCTGAACAGGATCTA
TTTGAGGCGCTAAATGAAACCTTAACGCTATGGAACTCGCCGCCCGACTGGGCTGGCGATGAGCGAAATG
TAGTGCTTACGTTGTCCCGCATTTGGTACAGCGCAGTAACCGGCAAAATCGCGCCGAAGGATGTCGCTGC
CGACTGGGCAATGGAGCGCCTGCCGGCCCAGTATCAGCCCGTCATACTTGAAGCTAGACAGGCTTATCTT
GGACAAGAAGAAGATCGCTTGGCCTCGCGCGCAGATCAGTTGGAAGAATTTGTCCACTACGTGAAAGGCG
AGATCACCAAGGTAGTCGGCAAATAACCCTCGAGCCACCCATGACCAAAATCCCTTAACGTGAGTTACGC
GTCGTTCCACTGAGCGTCAGACCCCGTAGAAAAGATCAAAGGATCTTCTTGAGATCCTTTTTTTCTGCGC
GTAATCTGCTGCTTGCAAACAAAAAAACCACCGCTACCAGCGGTGGTTTGTTTGCCGGATCAAGAGCTAC
CAACTCTTTTTCCGAAGGTAACTGGCTTCAGCAGAGCGCAGATACCAAATACTGTTCTTCTAGTGTAGCC
GTAGTTAGGCCACCACTTCAAGAACTCTGTAGCACCGCCTACATACCTCGCTCTGCTAATCCTGTTACCA
GTGGCTGCTGCCAGTGGCGATAAGTCGTGTCTTACCGGGTTGGACTCAAGACGATAGTTACCGGATAAGG
CGCAGCGGTCGGGCTGAACGGGGGGTTCGTGCACACAGCCCAGCTTGGAGCGAACGACCTACACCGAACT
GAGATACCTACAGCGTGAGCTATGAGAAAGCGCCACGCTTCCCGAAGGGAGAAAGGCGGACAGGTATCCG
GTAAGCGGCAGGGTCGGAACAGGAGAGCGCACGAGGGAGCTTCCAGGGGGAAACGCCTGGTATCTTTATA
GTCCTGTCGGGTTTCGCCACCTCTGACTTGAGCGTCGATTTTTGTGATGCTCGTCAGGGGGGCGGAGCCT
ATGGAAAAACGCCAGCAACGCGGCCTTTTTACGGTTCCTGGCCTTTTGCTGGCCTTTTGCTCACATGTTC
TTTCCTGCGTTATCCCCTGATTCTGTGGATAACCGTATTACCGCCTTTGAGTGAGCTGATACCGCTCGCC
GCAGCCGAACGACCGAGCGCAGCGAGTCAGTGAGCGAGGAAGCGGAAGAGCGCCCAATACGCAAACCGCC
TCTCCCCGCGCGTTGGCCGATTCATTAATGCAGCTGGCACGACAGGTTTCCCGACTGGAAAGCGGGCAGT
GAGCGCAACGCAATTAATACGCGTACCGCGAGCCAGGAAGAGTTTGTAGAAACGCAAAAAGGCCATCCGT
CAGGATGGCCTTCTGCTTAGTTTGATGCCTGGCAGTTTATGGCGGGCGTCCTGCCC
Features (pLannotate 1.2.2; 16 found; start..end, strand, type, name):
     90..133     +  terminator     rrnB T1 terminator: Escherichia coli rrnB; transcription terminator T1 from the E. coli rrnB gene
    180..216     -  CDS            lacZα (fragment): LacZα fragment of β-galactosidase; lacZ fragment
    232..315     +  protein_bind   attL1 (fragment): mutant version of attL; recombination site for the Gateway® LR reaction LR Clonase™
    306..326     +  protein_bind   attB5: mutant version of attB; core recombination site for the Gateway® BP reaction BP Clonase™
    363..740     +  promoter       OsU3 promoter: Oryza sativa (rice) snRNA U3 promoter
    773..848     +  misc_RNA       gRNA scaffold: guide RNA scaffold for the Streptococcus pyogenes CRISPR/Cas9 system
    959..987     -  misc_feature   MCS (fragment): pBluescript multiple cloning site
    993..1092    -  protein_bind   attL2: mutant version of attL; recombination site for the Gateway® LR reaction LR Clonase™
   1110..1128    -  promoter       T7 promoter: promoter for bacteriophage T7 RNA polymerase
   1145..1163    -  promoter       T7 promoter: promoter for bacteriophage T7 RNA polymerase
   1353..1376    +  promoter       Pc promoter (fragment): intI1 (promoter lies within the coding sequence); class 1 integron promoter
   1552..1608    +  CDS            GmR (fragment): gentamycin acetyltransferase; aacC1; confers resistance to gentamycin
   1615..2406    +  CDS            SmR: aminoglycoside adenylyltransferase (Murphy, 1985); aadA; confers resistance to spectinomycin and streptomycin
   2499..3087    +  rep_origin     ori: high-copy-number ColE1/pMB1/pBR322/pUC origin of replication
   3270..3362    +  CDS            lacI (fragment): lac repressor; lacI; The lac repressor binds to the lac operator to inhibit transcription in E. coli. This inhibition can be relieved by adding lactose or isopropyl-β-D-thiogalactopyranoside (IPTG).
   3417..3444    -  terminator     rrnB T2 terminator: transcription terminator T2 from the E. coli rrnB gene
