[The description below was written by a language model from this plasmid's Addgene catalogue record and pLannotate feature annotations shown in this document.]
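Description:
pYPQ141D-gRNA2.1 is a small (about 3.5 kb) Gateway entry-type plasmid for plant CRISPR work, supplied as an empty backbone into which a single guide RNA spacer is cloned. It is built on the pYPQ141D backbone and is propagated in E. coli at high copy from a ColE1/pUC-type origin, with selection on spectinomycin through the aadA (SmR) aminoglycoside adenylyltransferase gene. That gene sits downstream of a class 1 integron Pc promoter fragment and a remnant of a gentamicin resistance gene. The rrnB T1 and T2 terminators flank the cloning region, which likely insulates it from read-through transcription, and small lacZα and lacI fragments are backbone remnants.

The payload is a guide RNA expression unit driven by the rice (Oryza sativa) U3 snRNA promoter, a Pol III promoter suited to producing uncapped small RNAs in plant cells, especially monocots. It is followed by a Streptococcus pyogenes Cas9 guide RNA scaffold. According to the catalogue entry this is the gRNA2.1 scaffold, which carries four MS2 binding sites. The automated annotation recognises only the core scaffold and does not mark the MS2 hairpins. Such aptamers recruit MS2 coat protein fused to effector domains, so activators can be brought to the guide's target.

The cassette is bounded by attL-type Gateway sites: a partial attL1 overlapping an attB5 core on one side and attL2 on the other. This allows transfer by LR recombination, probably together with a Cas9-effector entry clone, into a plant destination vector. The associated publication places the plasmid in the CRISPR-Act3.0 system for multiplexed gene activation in plants. The record does not annotate the spacer cloning site.
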