Addgene plasmid #167161: pYPQ141D-gRNA2.1
Purpose: (Empty Backbone) Express single gRNA with gRNA2.1 scaffold (with four MS2 binding sites) under OsU3 promoter
Depositing lab: Yiping Qi. Depositing organization: University of Maryland, College Park. Publication: CRISPR-Act3.0 for highly efficient multiplexed gene activation in plants. Pan C, Wu X, Markel K, Malzahn AA, Kundagrami N, Sretenovic S, Zhang Y, Cheng Y, Shih PM, Qi Y. Nat Plants. 2021 Jul;7(7):942-953. doi: 10.1038/s41477-021-00953-7. Epub 2021 Jun 24. PubMed 34168320.
Backbone
  Vector backbone: pYPQ141D
  Vector type: Plant Expression, CRISPR
  Promoter: OsU3
Growth in bacteria
  Bacterial resistance: Spectinomycin, 50 μg/mL
  Growth temperature: 37°C
  Growth strain: DH5alpha
  Copy number: High Copy
Terms and licenses: Academic/Nonprofit Terms; Industry Terms: Not Available to Industry
How to cite: pYPQ141D-gRNA2.1 was a gift from Yiping Qi (Addgene plasmid # 167161 ; http://n2t.net/addgene:167161 ; RRID:Addgene_167161)
